>Addgene plasmid #111483 | B5-4 | addgene full sequence | sequence record 213277 | Addgene NGS Result
TCCTTGGCGGCAAGAAAGCCATCCAGTTTACTTTGCAGGGCTTCCCAACCTTACCAGAGGGCGCCCCAGC
TGGCAATTCCGACGTCTAAGAAACCATTATTATCATGACATTAACCTATAAAAATAGGCGGATCACGAGG
CCCTTTCGTCTTCACCTCGATGATCCCGCGAAATTAATACGACTCACTATAGGGGAATTGAGAGCGGATA
ACAATTCCCCTCTAGAAATAATTTTGTTTAACTTTAAGAAGGAGATATACCATGCATACTAAGCCCATCG
TTTTTAGTGGCGCACAGCCCTCAGGTGAATTGACCATTGGTAACTACATGGGTGCGCTGCGTCAGTGGGT
AAACATGCAGGATGACTACCATTGCATTTACTGTATCGTTGACCAACACGCGATCACCGTGCGCCAGGAT
GCACAGAAGCTGCGTAAAGCGACGCTGGATACGCTGGCCTTGTATCTGGCTTGTGGTATCGATCCTGAGA
AAAGCACCATTTTTGTTCAGTCCCACGTGCCGGAACATGCACAGTTAGGCTGGGCACTGAACTGCTATAC
CTACTTCGGCGAACTGAGTCGCATGACGCAGTTTAAAGATAAATCTGCGCGTTATGCCGAGAACATCAAC
GCTGGTCTGTTTGACTATCCGGTGCTGATGGCAGCGGACATCCTGCTGTATCAAACTAATCTGGTACCGG
TGGGTGAAGACCAGAAACAGCACCTCGAACTGAGCCGCGATATTGCCCAGCGTTTCAACGCGCTGTATGG
CGAGATCTTTAAGGTGCCGGAGCCGTTTATTCCGAAATCTGGCGCGCGCGTAATGTCGCTGCTGGAGCCG
ACCAAGAAGATGTCCAAGTCTGACGATAATCGCAATAACGTTATCGGCCTGCTGGAAGATCCGAAATCGG
TAGTGAAGAAAATCAAACGTGCGGTCACTGACTCCGACGAGCCGCCGGTAGTTCGCTACGATGTGCAGAA
CAAAGCGGGCGTTTCCAACCTGTTGGATATCCTTTCAGCGGTAACGGGCCAGAGCATCCCAGAACTGGAA
AAACAGTTCGAAGGCAAGATGTATGGTCATCTGAAAGGTGAAGTGGCTGATGCCGTTTCCGGTATGCTGA
CTGAATTGCAGGAACGCTATCACCGTTTCCGCAACGATGAAGCCTTCCTGCAACAGGTGATGAAAGATGG
CGCGGAAAAAGCCAGCGCGCACGCTTCCCGTACGCTAAAAGCGGTGTACGAAGCGATTGGTTTTGTGGCG
AAGCCGCATCATCACCATCATTAAAGCAGAGGCCATATGCTCGAGGATCCGGCTGCTAACAAAGCCCGAA
AGGAAGCTGAGTTGGCTGCTGCCACCGCTGAGCAATAACTAGCATAACCCCTTGGGGCCTCTAAACGGGT
CTTGAGGGGTTTTTTGCTGAAAGGAGGAACTATATCCGGATATCCCGCAAGAGGCCCGGCAGTACCGGCA
TAACCAAGCCTATGCCTACAGCATCCAGGGCCTAGGGTACGGGTTTTGCTGCCCGCAAACGGGCTGTTCT
GGTGTTGCTAGTTTGTTATCAGAATCGCAGATCCGGCTTCAGCCGGTTTGCCGGCTGAAAGCGCTATTTC
TTCCAGAATTGCCATGATTTTTTCCCCACGGGAGGCGTCACTGGCTCCCGTGTTGTCGGCAGCTTTGATT
CGATAAGCAGCATCGCCTGTTTCAGGCTGTCTATGTGTGACTGTTGAGCTGTAACAAGTTGTCTCAGGTG
TTCAATTTCATGTTCTAGTTGCTTTGTTTTACTGGTTTCACCTGTTCTATTAGGTGTTACATGCTGTTCA
TCTGTTACATTGTCGATCTGTTCATGGTGAACAGCTTTGAATGCACCAAAAACTCGTAAAAGCTCTGATG
TATCTATCTTTTTTACACCGTTTTCATCTGTGCATATGGACAGTTTTCCCTTTGATATGTAACGGTGAAC
AGTTGTTCTACTTTTGTTTGTTAGTCTTGATGCTTCACTGATAGATACAAGAGCCATAAGAACCTCAGAT
CCTTCCGTATTTAGCCAGTATGTTCTCTAGTGTGGTTCGTTGTTTTTGCGTGAGCCATGAGAACGAACCA
TTGAGATCATACTTACTTTGCATGTCACTCAAAAATTTTGCCTCAAAACTGGTGAGCTGAATTTTTGCAG
TTAAAGCATCGTGTAGTGTTTTTCTTAGTCCGTTATGTAGGTAGGAATCTGATGTAATGGTTGTTGGTAT
TTTGTCACCATTCATTTTTATCTGGTTGTTCTCAAGTTCGGTTACGAGATCCATTTGTCTATCTAGTTCA
ACTTGGAAAATCAACGTATCAGTCGGGCGGCCTCGCTTATCAACCACCAATTTCATATTGCTGTAAGTGT
TTAAATCTTTACTTATTGGTTTCAAAACCCATTGGTTAAGCCTTTTAAACTCATGGTAGTTATTTTCAAG
CATTAACATGAACTTAAATTCATCAAGGCTAATCTCTATATTTGCCTTGTGAGTTTTCTTTTGTGTTAGT
TCTTTTAATAACCACTCATAAATCCTCATAGAGTATTTGTTTTCAAAAGACTTAACATGTTCCAGATTAT
ATTTTATGAATTTTTTTAACTGGAAAAGATAAGGCAATATCTCTTCACTAAAAACTAATTCTAATTTTTC
GCTTGAGAACTTGGCATAGTTTGTCCACTGGAAAATCTCAAAGCCTTTAACCAAAGGATTCCTGATTTCC
ACAGTTCTCGTCATCAGCTCTCTGGTTGCTTTAGCTAATACACCATAAGCATTTTCCCTACTGATGTTCA
TCATCTGAGCGTATTGGTTATAAGTGAACGATACCGTCCGTTCTTTCCTTGTAGGGTTTTCAATCGTGGG
GTTGAGTAGTGCCACACAGCATAAAATTAGCTTGGTTTCATGCTCCGTTAAGTCATAGCGACTAATCGCT
AGTTCATTTGCTTTGAAAACAACTAATTCAGACATACATCTCAATTGGTCTAGGTGATTTTAATCACTAT
ACCAATTGAGATGGGCTAGTCAATGATAATTACTAGTCCTTTTCCTTTGAGTTGTGGGTATCTGTAAATT
CTGCTAGACCTTTGCTGGAAAACTTGTAAATTCTGCTAGACCCTCTGTAAATTCCGCTAGACCTTTGTGT
GTTTTTTTTGTTTATATTCAAGTGGTTATAATTTATAGAATAAAGAAAGAATAAAAAAAGATAAAAAGAA
TAGATCCCAGCCCTGTGTATAACTCACTACTTTAGTCAGTTCCGCAGTATTACAAAAGGATGTCGCAAAC
GCTGTTTGCTCCTCTACAAAACAGACCTTAAAACCCTAAAGGCTTAAGTAGCACCCTCGCAAGCTCGGGC
AAATCGCTGAATATTCCTTTTGTCTCCGACCATCAGGCACCTGAGTCGCTGTCTTTTTCGTGACATTCAG
TTCGCTGCGCTCACGGCTCTGGCAGTGAATGGGGGTAAATGGCACTACAGGCGCCTTTTATGGATTCATG
CAAGGAAACTACCCATAATACAAGAAAAGCCCGTCACGGGCTTCTCAGGGCGTTTTATGGCGGGTCTGCT
ATGTGGTGCTATCTGACTTTTTGCTGTTCAGCAGTTCCTGCCCTCTGATTTTCCAGTCTGACCACTTCGG
ATTATCCCGTGACAGGTCATTCAGACTGGCTAATGCACCCAGTAAGGCAGCGGTATCATCAACAGGCTTA
CCCGTCTTACTGTCCCTAGTGCTTGGATTCTCACCAATAAAAAACGCCCGGCGGCAACCGAGCGTTCTGA
ACAAATCCAGATGGAGTTCTGAGGTCATTACTGGATCTATCAACAGGAGTCCAAGCGAGCTCTCGAACCC
CAGAGTCCCGCTCAGAAGAACTCGTCAAGAAGGCGATAGAAGGCGATGCGCTGCGAATCGGGAGCGGCGA
TACCGTAAAGCACGAGGAAGCGGTCAGCCCATTCGCCGCCAAGCTCTTCAGCAATATCACGGGTAGCCAA
CGCTATGTCCTGATAGCGGTCCGCCACACCCAGCCGGCCACAGTCGATGAATCCAGAAAAGCGGCCATTT
TCCACCATGATATTCGGCAAGCAGGCATCGCCATGGGTCACGACGAGATCCTCGCCGTCGGGCATGCGCG
CCTTGAGCCTGGCGAACAGTTCGGCTGGCGCGAGCCCCTGATGCTCTTCGTCCAGATCATCCTGATCGAC
AAGACCGGCTTCCATCCGAGTACGTGCTCGCTCGATGCGATGTTTCGCTTGGTGGTCGAATGGGCAGGTA
GCCGGATCAAGCGTATGCAGCCGCCGCATTGCATCAGCCATGATGGATACTTTCTCGGCAGGAGCAAGGT
GAGATGACAGGAGATCCTGCCCCGGCACTTCGCCCAATAGCAGCCAGTCCCTTCCCGCTTCAGTGACAAC
GTCGAGCACAGCTGCGCAAGGAACGCCCGTCGTGGCCAGCCACGATAGCCGCGCTGCCTCGTCCTGCAGT
TCATTCAGGGCACCGGACAGGTCGGTCTTGACAAAAAGAACCGGGCGCCCCTGCGCTGACAGCCGGAACA
CGGCGGCATCAGAGCAGCCGATTGTCTGTTGTGCCCAGTCATAGCCGAATAGCCTCTCCACCCAAGCGGC
CGGAGAACCTGCGTGCAATCCATCTTGTTCAATCATGCGAAACGATCCTCATCCTGTCTCTTGATCAGAT
CTTGATCCCCTGCGCCATCAGA
Features (pLannotate 1.2.2; 12 found; start..end, strand, type, name):
    175..193     +  promoter       T7 promoter: promoter for bacteriophage T7 RNA polymerase
    194..218     +  protein_bind   lac operator: The lac repressor binds to the lac operator to inhibit transcription in E. coli. This inhibition can be relieved by adding lactose or isopropyl-β-D-thiogalactopyranoside (IPTG). lac repressor encoded by lacI
    233..255     +  RBS            RBS: efficient ribosome binding site from bacteriophage T7 gene 10 (Olins and Rangwala, 1989)
    268..1266    +  CDS            trpS: SYW_ECOLI - Experimental evidence at protein level: Swiss-Prot protein existence level 1. Catalyzes the attachment of tryptophan to tRNA(Trp). Amino acylates tRNA(Trp) with both L- and D-tryptophan, although D-tryptophan is a poor substrate (PubMed:10918062). From Escherichia coli (strain K12).
   1312..1361    +  CDS            SET1 (fragment): solubility-enhancement tag derived from T7 phage gene 10B
   1369..1416    +  terminator     T7 terminator: transcription terminator for bacteriophage T7 RNA polymerase
   1439..1500    -  CDS            TcR (fragment): tetracycline efflux protein; tet; confers resistance to tetracycline
   2025..2975    -  CDS            Rep101: RepA protein needed for replication with the pSC101 origin; rep101
   3023..3245    -  rep_origin     pSC101 ori: low-copy replication origin that requires the Rep101 protein
   3737..3831    -  terminator     lambda t0 terminator: transcription terminator from phage lambda
   3865..4656    -  CDS            neo: KKA2_KLEPN - Also known as kan, nptII. Experimental evidence at protein level: Swiss-Prot protein existence level 1. Resistance to kanamycin, neomycin, paromomycin, ribostamycin, butirosin and gentamicin B. From Klebsiella pneumoniae.
   4688..95      -  CDS            tnpA (fragment) (across the origin): TN5P_ECOLX - Also known as tnp. Experimental evidence at protein level: Swiss-Prot protein existence level 1. Mediates transposition of transposon Tn5 by a 'cut and paste' mechanism. First, the monomeric transposase binds the 19 bp inverted DNA repeats flanking the transposon. Then, dimerization of the DNA- bound transposase creates a synaptic DNA complex. After nicking of the first DNA strand, excision of the transposon proceeds through a series of intermediates. The transposase then mediates the insertion of the transposon at a new site by strand transfer. The activity of the wild- type tran
