[The description below was written by a language model from this plasmid's Addgene catalogue record and pLannotate feature annotations shown in this document.]
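Description:
B5-4 is a low-copy bacterial expression plasmid of about 4.7 kb, built on a pSC101 backbone, that encodes the Escherichia coli tryptophanyl-tRNA synthetase (trpS). It replicates through the pSC101 origin together with the plasmid-borne Rep101 (RepA) initiator protein that this origin requires. Selection is by kanamycin, through the neo/nptII aminoglycoside phosphotransferase gene, which is followed by a lambda t0 terminator. Short annotated fragments of a tetracycline resistance gene and of the Tn5 transposase appear to be non-functional remnants of earlier cloning steps, the latter probably carried along with the Tn5-derived kanamycin marker.

The expression cassette has a pET-style layout: a T7 promoter immediately followed by a lac operator, the strong ribosome binding site from phage T7 gene 10, the trpS coding sequence, and a T7 terminator. Transcription therefore depends on T7 RNA polymerase supplied by the host and, where lac repressor is present, can be induced with IPTG. No lacI gene is annotated on the plasmid itself. The catalogue entry lists a C-terminal 5xHis tag on the synthetase, which would allow purification by metal-affinity chromatography. The feature table does not annotate this tag separately. It does flag a short match to a T7 gene 10B-derived solubility tag between the coding sequence and the terminator, which may simply reflect vector-derived sequence.

The insert was assembled by Gibson cloning. According to the associated publication, the plasmid belongs to a set of constructs for expressing components of the translation machinery in synthetic microbial consortia, so that purified translation systems can be assembled quickly. In that set, B5-4 supplies the enzyme that charges tRNA(Trp) with tryptophan.
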