Addgene plasmid #111483: B5-4
Purpose: Trp-tRNA synthetase
Depositing lab: Cheemeng Tan. Depositing organization: University of California, Davis. Publication: Synthetic microbial consortia enable rapid assembly of pure translation machinery. Villarreal F, Contreras-Llano LE, Chavez M, Ding Y, Fan J, Pan T, Tan C. Nat Chem Biol. 2018 Jan;14(1):29-35. doi: 10.1038/nchembio.2514. Epub 2017 Nov 13. PubMed 29131146.
Backbone
  Vector backbone: pSC101
  Vector type: Bacterial Expression
Growth in bacteria
  Bacterial resistance: Kanamycin, 50 μg/mL
  Growth temperature: 37°C
  Growth strain: DH5alpha
  Copy number: Low Copy
Gene/Insert
  Gene/Insert name: Trp-tRNA synthetase
  GenBank ID: WP_000165552.1
  Tag / fusion protein: 5xHis (C terminal on insert)
  Cloning method: Gibson Cloning
Terms and licenses: Academic/Nonprofit Terms; Industry Terms: Not Available to Industry
Depositor comments: Gene comes from E.coli.
How to cite: B5-4 was a gift from Cheemeng Tan (Addgene plasmid # 111483 ; http://n2t.net/addgene:111483 ; RRID:Addgene_111483)
